Addgene plasmid #171042: pRF TpC RE3
Purpose: Firefly-Renilla luciferase assay for hTERT promoter activity of RE3
Depositing lab: Agnel Sfeir. Depositing organization: NYU Grossman School of Medicine. Publication: Alternative splicing is a developmental switch for hTERT expression. Penev A, Bazley A, Shen M, Boeke JD, Savage SA, Sfeir A. Mol Cell. 2021 Apr 6. pii: S1097-2765(21)00228-8. doi: 10.1016/j.molcel.2021.03.033. PubMed 33852895.
Backbone
  Vector backbone: pRF TpC
  Vector type: Mammalian Expression, Luciferase
Growth in bacteria
  Bacterial resistance: Ampicillin, 100 μg/mL
  Growth temperature: 37°C
  Growth strain: DH5alpha
  Copy number: High Copy
Gene/Insert
  Gene/Insert name: RE3
  Species: H. sapiens (human)
  Cloning method: Unknown
  Sequencing primers: 5′ CGTGCGGCGACCCTTTGG
Terms and licenses: Academic/Nonprofit Terms; Industry Terms: Not Available to Industry
How to cite: pRF TpC RE3 was a gift from Agnel Sfeir (Addgene plasmid # 171042 ; http://n2t.net/addgene:171042 ; RRID:Addgene_171042)
