[The description below was written by a language model from this plasmid's Addgene catalogue record and pLannotate feature annotations shown in this document.]
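Description:
pRF TpC RE3 is a mammalian dual-luciferase reporter plasmid built on the pRF TpC backbone and intended for Firefly-Renilla assays that measure the hTERT promoter activity associated with a human element called RE3. It is maintained in E. coli as a high-copy plasmid through a ColE1/pUC-type origin and selected with ampicillin via the β-lactamase gene and its native promoter. An f1 phage origin is also present, along with small remnants of earlier vector history (fragments of lacZα, a tetracycline resistance gene, SV40 large T antigen and a partial SV40 enhancer/promoter) that are not expected to be functional.

The annotated sequence shows both reporters on the same strand. An upstream synthetic poly(A) signal and an α2-globin transcriptional pause site insulate the cassette from read-through transcription. They are followed by the SV40 early promoter, a chimeric β-globin/immunoglobulin intron and a T7 promoter leading into the Renilla luciferase coding sequence, which provides a constitutive reference signal. After a short multiple-cloning-site fragment there is a stretch of roughly 1.4 kb, spanning the plasmid's numbering origin, that carries no automatic annotation and ends just before the firefly luc+ coding sequence, which is followed by an SV40 polyadenylation signal. This unannotated interval is the likely position of the hTERT promoter-derived sequence and the RE3 insert, but the record does not define RE3's boundaries, its genomic origin within the hTERT locus, or what "TpC" denotes. In use, firefly activity would report the test sequence's activity, normalised to Renilla expressed from the same plasmid. The associated publication concerns developmental regulation of hTERT expression.
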