Features (pLannotate 1.2.2; 17 found; start..end, strand, type, name):
    240..1892    +  CDS            luciferase: firefly luciferase; luc+; enhanced luc+ version of the luciferase gene
   1933..2054    -  polyA_signal   SV40 poly(A) signal: SV40 polyadenylation signal
   2077..2145    -  CDS            large T antigen (fragment): large T antigen from SV40 (simian virus 40)
   2190..2380    -  promoter       SV40 promoter (fragment): SV40 enhancer and early promoter
   2386..2518    +  CDS            TcR (fragment): tetracycline efflux protein; tet; confers resistance to tetracycline
   2698..3286    -  rep_origin     ori: high-copy-number ColE1/pMB1/pBR322/pUC origin of replication
   3457..4317    -  CDS            AmpR: β-lactamase; bla; confers resistance to ampicillin, carbenicillin, and related antibiotics
   4318..4422    -  promoter       AmpR promoter: bla
   4449..4877    +  rep_origin     f1 ori (sequence partly withheld): f1 bacteriophage origin of replication; arrow indicates direction of (+) strand synthesis
   4909..4976    -  CDS            lacZα (fragment): LacZα fragment of β-galactosidase; lacZ fragment
   5035..5083    +  polyA_signal   poly(A) signal: synthetic polyadenylation signal
   5097..5188    +  misc_feature   pause site: RNA polymerase II transcriptional pause signal from the human α2 globin gene
   5243..5439    +  promoter       SV40 promoter: SV40 early promoter
   5471..5603    +  intron         chimeric intron: chimera between introns from human β-globin and immunoglobulin heavy chain genes
   5648..5666    +  promoter       T7 promoter: promoter for bacteriophage T7 RNA polymerase
   5714..6649    +  CDS            Rluc: luciferase from the anthozoan coelenterate Renilla reniformis (sea pansy)
   6656..6680    +  misc_feature   MCS (fragment): pBluescript multiple cloning site
>Addgene plasmid #171042 | pRF TpC RE3 | addgene full sequence | sequence record 337235 | Addgene NGS Result
CCCGTCCCGACCCCTCCCGGGTCCCCGGCCCAGCCCCCTCCGGGCCCTCCCAGCCCCTCCCCTTCCTTTC
CGCGGCCCCGCCCTCTCCTCGCGGCGCGAGTTTCAGGCAGCGCTGCGTCCTGCTGCGCACGTGGGAAGCC
CTGGCCCCGGCCACCCCCGCGATGCCGCGCGCTCCCCGCTGCCGAGCCGTGCGCTCCCTGCTGCGCAGCC
ACTACCGCGAGGTGCTGCCGCTGTCCCCCATGGAAGACGCCAAAAACATAAAGAAAGGCCCGGCGCCATT
CTATCCGCTGGAAGATGGAACCGCTGGAGAGCAACTGCATAAGGCTATGAAGAGATACGCCCTGGTTCCT
GGAACAATTGCTTTTACAGATGCACATATCGAGGTGGACATCACTTACGCTGAGTACTTCGAAATGTCCG
TTCGGTTGGCAGAAGCTATGAAACGATATGGGCTGAATACAAATCACAGAATCGTCGTATGCAGTGAAAA
CTCTCTTCAATTCTTTATGCCGGTGTTGGGCGCGTTATTTATCGGAGTTGCAGTTGCGCCCGCGAACGAC
ATTTATAATGAACGTGAATTGCTCAACAGTATGGGCATTTCGCAGCCTACCGTGGTGTTCGTTTCCAAAA
AGGGGTTGCAAAAAATTTTGAACGTGCAAAAAAAGCTCCCAATCATCCAAAAAATTATTATCATGGATTC
TAAAACGGATTACCAGGGATTTCAGTCGATGTACACGTTCGTCACATCTCATCTACCTCCCGGTTTTAAT
GAATACGATTTTGTGCCAGAGTCCTTCGATAGGGACAAGACAATTGCACTGATCATGAACTCCTCTGGAT
CTACTGGTCTGCCTAAAGGTGTCGCTCTGCCTCATAGAACTGCCTGCGTGAGATTCTCGCATGCCAGAGA
TCCTATTTTTGGCAATCAAATCATTCCGGATACTGCGATTTTAAGTGTTGTTCCATTCCATCACGGTTTT
GGAATGTTTACTACACTCGGATATTTGATATGTGGATTTCGAGTCGTCTTAATGTATAGATTTGAAGAAG
AGCTGTTTCTGAGGAGCCTTCAGGATTACAAGATTCAAAGTGCGCTGCTGGTGCCAACCCTATTCTCCTT
CTTCGCCAAAAGCACTCTGATTGACAAATACGATTTATCTAATTTACACGAAATTGCTTCTGGTGGCGCT
CCCCTCTCTAAGGAAGTCGGGGAAGCGGTTGCCAAGAGGTTCCATCTGCCAGGTATCAGGCAAGGATATG
GGCTCACTGAGACTACATCAGCTATTCTGATTACACCCGAGGGGGATGATAAACCGGGCGCGGTCGGTAA
AGTTGTTCCATTTTTTGAAGCGAAGGTTGTGGATCTGGATACCGGGAAAACGCTGGGCGTTAATCAAAGA
GGCGAACTGTGTGTGAGAGGTCCTATGATTATGTCCGGTTATGTAAACAATCCGGAAGCGACCAACGCCT
TGATTGACAAGGATGGATGGCTACATTCTGGAGACATAGCTTACTGGGACGAAGACGAACACTTCTTCAT
CGTTGACCGCCTGAAGTCTCTGATTAAGTACAAAGGCTATCAGGTGGCTCCCGCTGAATTGGAATCCATC
TTGCTCCAACACCCCAACATCTTCGACGCAGGTGTCGCAGGTCTTCCCGACGATGACGCCGGTGAACTTC
CCGCCGCCGTTGTTGTTTTGGAGCACGGAAAGACGATGACGGAAAAAGAGATCGTGGATTACGTCGCCAG
TCAAGTAACAACCGCGAAAAAGTTGCGCGGAGGAGTTGTGTTTGTGGACGAAGTACCGAAAGGTCTTACC
GGAAAACTCGACGCAAGAAAAATCAGAGAGATCCTCATAAAGGCCAAGAAGGGCGGAAAGATCGCCGTGT
AATTCTAGAGTCGGGGCGGCCGGCCGCTTCGAGCAGACATGATAAGATACATTGATGAGTTTGGACAAAC
CACAACTAGAATGCAGTGAAAAAAATGCTTTATTTGTGAAATTTGTGATGCTATTGCTTTATTTGTAACC
ATTATAAGCTGCAATAAACAAGTTAACAACAACAATTGCATTCATTTTATGTTTCAGGTTCAGGGGGAGG
TGTGGGAGGTTTTTTAAAGCAAGTAAAACCTCTACAAATGTGGTAAAATCGATAAGGATCTGAACGATGG
AGCGGAGAATGGGCGGAACTGGGCGGAGTTAGGGGCGGGACTATGGTTGCTGACTAATTGAGATGCATGC
TTTGCATACTTCTGCCTGCTGGGGAGCCTGGGGACTTTCCACACCTGGTTGCTGACTAATTGAGATGCAT
GCTTTGCATACTTCTGCCTGCTGGGGAGCCTGGGGACTTTCCACACCCTAACTGACACACATTCCACAGC
GGATCCGTCGACCGATGCCCTTGAGAGCCTTCAACCCAGTCAGCTCCTTCCGGTGGGCGCGGGGCATGAC
TATCGTCGCCGCACTTATGACTGTCTTCTTTATCATGCAACTCGTAGGACAGGTGCCGGCAGCGCTCTTC
CGCTTCCTCGCTCACTGACTCGCTGCGCTCGGTCGTTCGGCTGCGGCGAGCGGTATCAGCTCACTCAAAG
GCGGTAATACGGTTATCCACAGAATCAGGGGATAACGCAGGAAAGAACATGTGAGCAAAAGGCCAGCAAA
AGGCCAGGAACCGTAAAAAGGCCGCGTTGCTGGCGTTTTTCCATAGGCTCCGCCCCCCTGACGAGCATCA
CAAAAATCGACGCTCAAGTCAGAGGTGGCGAAACCCGACAGGACTATAAAGATACCAGGCGTTTCCCCCT
GGAAGCTCCCTCGTGCGCTCTCCTGTTCCGACCCTGCCGCTTACCGGATACCTGTCCGCCTTTCTCCCTT
CGGGAAGCGTGGCGCTTTCTCATAGCTCACGCTGTAGGTATCTCAGTTCGGTGTAGGTCGTTCGCTCCAA
GCTGGGCTGTGTGCACGAACCCCCCGTTCAGCCCGACCGCTGCGCCTTATCCGGTAACTATCGTCTTGAG
TCCAACCCGGTAAGACACGACTTATCGCCACTGGCAGCAGCCACTGGTAACAGGATTAGCAGAGCGAGGT
ATGTAGGCGGTGCTACAGAGTTCTTGAAGTGGTGGCCTAACTACGGCTACACTAGAAGAACAGTATTTGG
TATCTGCGCTCTGCTGAAGCCAGTTACCTTCGGAAAAAGAGTTGGTAGCTCTTGATCCGGCAAACAAACC
ACCGCTGGTAGCGGTGGTTTTTTTGTTTGCAAGCAGCAGATTACGCGCAGAAAAAAAGGATCTCAAGAAG
ATCCTTTGATCTTTTCTACGGGGTCTGACGCTCAGTGGAACGAAAACTCACGTTAAGGGATTTTGGTCAT
GAGATTATCAAAAAGGATCTTCACCTAGATCCTTTTAAATTAAAAATGAAGTTTTAAATCAATCTAAAGT
ATATATGAGTAAACTTGGTCTGACAGTTACCAATGCTTAATCAGTGAGGCACCTATCTCAGCGATCTGTC
TATTTCGTTCATCCATAGTTGCCTGACTCCCCGTCGTGTAGATAACTACGATACGGGAGGGCTTACCATC
TGGCCCCAGTGCTGCAATGATACCGCGAGACCCACGCTCACCGGCTCCAGATTTATCAGCAATAAACCAG
CCAGCCGGAAGGGCCGAGCGCAGAAGTGGTCCTGCAACTTTATCCGCCTCCATCCAGTCTATTAATTGTT
GCCGGGAAGCTAGAGTAAGTAGTTCGCCAGTTAATAGTTTGCGCAACGTTGTTGCCATTGCTACAGGCAT
CGTGGTGTCACGCTCGTCGTTTGGTATGGCTTCATTCAGCTCCGGTTCCCAACGATCAAGGCGAGTTACA
TGATCCCCCATGTTGTGCAAAAAAGCGGTTAGCTCCTTCGGTCCTCCGATCGTTGTCAGAAGTAAGTTGG
CCGCAGTGTTATCACTCATGGTTATGGCAGCACTGCATAATTCTCTTACTGTCATGCCATCCGTAAGATG
CTTTTCTGTGACTGGTGAGTACTCAACCAAGTCATTCTGAGAATAGTGTATGCGGCGACCGAGTTGCTCT
TGCCCGGCGTCAATACGGGATAATACCGCGCCACATAGCAGAACTTTAAAAGTGCTCATCATTGGAAAAC
GTTCTTCGGGGCGAAAACTCTCAAGGATCTTACCGCTGTTGAGATCCAGTTCGATGTAACCCACTCGTGC
ACCCAACTGATCTTCAGCATCTTTTACTTTCACCAGCGTTTCTGGGTGAGCAAAAACAGGAAGGCAAAAT
GCCGCAAAAAAGGGAATAAGGGCGACACGGAAATGTTGAATACTCATACTCTTCCTTTTTCAATATTATT
GAAGCATTTATCAGGGTTATTGTCTCATGAGCGGATACATATTTGAATGTATTTAGAAAAATAAACAAAT
AGGGGTTCCGCGCACATTTCCCCGAAAAGTGCCACCTG
[124 nt withheld, positions 4449-4572]
C
[91 nt withheld, positions 4574-4664]
A
[49 nt withheld, positions 4666-4714]
CCTTTGACGTTGGAGTCCACGTTCTTT
[37 nt withheld, positions 4742-4778]
ACCCTATCTCGGTCTATTCTTTTGATTTATAAGGGATTTTGCCGATTTCGGCCTATTGGTTAAAAAATGA
GCTGATTTAACAAAAATTTAACGCGAATTTTAACAAAATATTAACGCTTACAATTTGCCATTCGCCATTC
AGGCTGCGCAACTGTTGGGAAGGGCGATCGGTGCGGGCCTCTTCGCTATTACGCCAGCCCAAGCTACCAT
GATAAGTAAGTAATATTAAGGTACGGGAGGTACTTGGAGCGGCCGCAATAAAATATCTTTATTTTCATTA
CATCTGTGTGTTGGTTTTTTGTGTGAATCGATAGTACTAACATACGCTCTCCATCAAAACAAAACGAAAC
AAAACAAACTAGCAAAATAGGCTGTCCCCAGTGCAAGTGCAGGTGCCAGAACATTTCTCTATCGATAGGT
ACCGAGCTCTTACGCGTGCTAGCCCGGGCTCGAGATCTGCGATCTGCATCTCAATTAGTCAGCAACCATA
GTCCCGCCCCTAACTCCGCCCATCCCGCCCCTAACTCCGCCCAGTTCCGCCCATTCTCCGCCCCATCGCT
GACTAATTTTTTTTATTTATGCAGAGGCCGAGGCCGCCTCGGCCTCTGAGCTATTCCAGAAGTAGTGAGG
AGGCTTTTTTGGAGGCCTAGGCTTTTGCAAAAAGCTGAAGTTGGTCGTGAGGCACTGGGCAGGTAAGTAT
CAAGGTTACAAGACAGGTTTAAGGAGACCAATAGAAACTGGGCTTGTCGAGACAGAGAAGACTCTTGCGT
TTCTGATAGGCACCTATTGGTCTTACTGACATCCACTTTGCCTTTCTCTCCACAGGTGTCCACTCCCAGT
TCAATTACAGCTCTTAAGGCTAGAGTACTTAATACGACTCACTATAGGCTAGGCTTGGCATTCCGGTACT
GAATTGATATCAAGCTCTAGCCACCATGACTTCGAAAGTTTATGATCCAGAACAAAGGAAACGGATGATA
ACTGGTCCGCAGTGGTGGGCCAGATGTAAACAAATGAATGTTCTTGATTCATTTATTAATTATTATGATT
CAGAAAAACATGCAGAAAATGCTGTTATTTTTTTACATGGTAACGCGGCCTCTTCTTATTTATGGCGACA
TGTTGTGCCACATATTGAGCCAGTAGCGCGGTGTATTATACCAGACCTTATTGGTATGGGCAAATCAGGC
AAATCTGGTAATGGTTCTTATAGGTTACTTGATCATTACAAATATCTTACTGCATGGTTTGAACTTCTTA
ATTTACCAAAGAAGATCATTTTTGTCGGCCATGATTGGGGTGCTTGTTTGGCATTTCATTATAGCTATGA
GCATCAAGATAAGATCAAAGCAATAGTTCACGCTGAAAGTGTAGTAGATGTGATTGAATCATGGGATGAA
TGGCCTGATATTGAAGAAGATATTGCGTTGATCAAATCTGAAGAAGGAGAAAAAATGGTTTTGGAGAATA
ACTTCTTCGTGGAAACCATGTTGCCATCAAAAATCATGAGAAAGTTAGAACCAGAAGAATTTGCAGCATA
TCTTGAACCATTCAAAGAGAAAGGTGAAGTTCGTCGTCCAACATTATCATGGCCTCGTGAAATCCCGTTA
GTAAAAGGTGGTAAACCTGACGTTGTACAAATTGTTAGGAATTATAATGCTTATCTACGTGCAAGTGATG
ATTTACCAAAAATGTTTATTGAATCGGACCCAGGATTCTTTTCCAATGCTATTGTTGAAGGTGCCAAGAA
GTTTCCTAATACTGAATTTGTCAAAGTAAAAGGTCTTCATTTTTCGCAAGAAGATGCACCTGATGAAATG
GGAAAATATATCAAATCGTTCGTTGAGCGAGTTCTCAAAAATGAACAATAATTCTAGAGCTTATCGATAC
CGTCGACCTCGAATCACTAGTCAGCTGGAATTCAGATCTGGTACCGAGCTCCCCGGGCTGCAGGATATCC
TGCAGCCCGGGGACCTCGGTACCAGATCTAGGATCCAGGATCCGGCGACACTCCACCATGGAAGTCCTCA
GCTCCAGAGATCCCGTGAGAGCAGGGATTTGTGGAATGACTCACTGTGTAGCGGCGTCTTCTGGCGGTGG
ACGAGGCCGGGCGCACGATTTTCCCCGTGGGTGAGAGTGCCCTCTGCTGGTCCATCCAGACACCGCTGTC
AACAAAGTTTCCTGAGGAATGGTCACCTGGCTCAGCTGGGGGAACCGGACTCCCCATTCTATCCCATTCC
GTGCCCCACCCAGAGTCTTAAGCTAGACCAAAGCTGATTTTTCTCCCACACTAAGAATATGCCCGGGGCT
GGTATAGGGCACCAGGTGTCGGGAATGCAGGCTCTGTGAGTCTCGCCAAGTCACTGAGTTACCATTGCAG
CACAGGCTTCCTCCTGATGGCCCAAGGTGGCTGCTCAGGCTCCAGCCCTCACATGTGCCTTCCAGGCAGC
CAGAAGGAGACATGAGGAGGGGAAGGGCCTGTCCCTTCCTTTAAGAAAACTCCTGGAGGTTGTATTCACA
CTTTTGCTCACCTGTCATTGACCTAAACATTTTCCTGTGGCCACGCCTGGCTCCAAGGAAGCTGGGGAGC
CAGCCTCAGCCTTCACGTCCGGCATTCGTGGTGCCCGGAGCCCGACGCCCCGCGTCCGGACCTGGAGGCA
GCCCTGGGTCTCCGGATCAGGCCAGCGGCCAAAGGGTCGCCGCACGCACCTGTTCCCAGGGCCTCCACAT
CATGGCCCCTCCCTCGGGTTACCCCACAGCCTAGGCCGATTCGACCTCTCTCCGCTGGGGCCCTCGCTGG
CGTCCCTGCACCCTGGGAGCGCGAGCGGCGCGCGGGCGGGGAAGCGCGGCCCAGACCCCCGGGTCCGCCC
GGAGCAGCTGCGCTGTCGGGGCCAGGCCGGGCTCCCAGTGGATTCGCGGGCACAGACGCCCAGGACCGCG
CTTCCCACGTGGCGGAGGGACTGGGGACCCGGGCACCCGTCCTGCCCCTTCACCTTCCAGCTCCGCCTCC
TCCGCGCGGACCCCGC
